>Addgene plasmid #50494 | f.pRST1 | depositor full sequence | sequence record 75480 | Putative Plasmid Sequence
GATTAGCAGAGCGAGGTATGTAGGCGGTGCTACAGAGTTCTTGAAGTGGTGGCCTAACTACGGCTACACT
AGAAGGACAGTATTTGGTATCTGCGCTCTGCTGAAGCCAGTTACCTTCGGAAAAAGAGTTGGTAGCTCTT
GATCCGGCAAACAAACCACCGCTGGTAGCGGTGGTTTTTTTGTTTGCAAGCAGCAGATTACGCGCAGAAA
AAAAGGATCTCAAGAAGATCCTTTGATCTTTTCTACGGGGTCTGACGCTCAGTGGAACGAAAACTCACGT
TAAGGGATTTTGGTCATGAGATTATCAAAAAGGATCTTCACCTAGATCCTTTTAAATTAAAAATGAAGTT
TTAAATCAATCTAAAGTATATATGAGTAAACTTGGTCTGACAGTTACCAATGCTTAATCAGTGAGGCACC
TATCTCAGCGATCTGTCTATTTCGTTCATCCATAGTTGCCTGACTCCCCGTCGTGTAGATAACTACGATA
CGGGAGGGCTTACCATCTGGCCCCAGTGCTGCAATGATACCGCGAGACCCACGCTCACCGGCTCCAGATT
TATCAGCAATAAACCAGCCAGCCGGAAGGGCCGAGCGCAGAAGTGGTCCTGCAACTTTATCCGCCTCCAT
CCAGTCTATTAATTGTTGCCGGGAAGCTAGAGTAAGTAGTTCGCCAGTTAATAGTTTGCGCAACGTTGTT
GCCATTGCTACAGGCATCGTGGTGTCACGCTCGTCGTTTGGTATGGCTTCATTCAGCTCCGGTTCCCAAC
GATCAAGGCGAGTTACATGATCCCCCATGTTGTGCAAAAAAGCGGTTAGCTCCTTCGGTCCTCCGATCGT
TGTCAGAAGTAAGTTGGCCGCAGTGTTATCACTCATGGTTATGGCAGCACTGCATAATTCTCTTACTGTC
ATGCCATCCGTAAGATGCTTTTCTGTGACTGGTGAGTACTCAACCAAGTCATTCTGAGAATAGTGTATGC
GGCGACCGAGTTGCTCTTGCCCGGCGTCAATACGGGATAATACCGCGCCACATAGCAGAACTTTAAAAGT
GCTCATCATTGGAAAACGTTCTTCGGGGCGAAAACTCTCAAGGATCTTACCGCTGTTGAGATCCAGTTCG
ATGTAACCCACTCGTGCACCCAACTGATCTTCAGCATCTTTTACTTTCACCAGCGTTTCTGGGTGAGCAA
AAACAGGAAGGCAAAATGCCGCAAAAAAGGGAATAAGGGCGACACGGAAATGTTGAATACTCATACTCTT
CCTTTTTCAATATTATTGAAGCATTTATCAGGGTTATTGTCTCATGAGCGGATACATATTTGAATGTATT
TAGAAAAATAAACAAATAGGGGTTCCGCGCACATTTCCCCGAAAAGTGCCACCTAAATTGTAAGCGTTAA
TATTTTGTTAAAATTCGCGTTAAATTTTTGTTAAATCAGCTCATTTTTTAACCAATAGGCCGAAATCGGC
AAAATCCCTTATAAATCAAAAGAATAGACCGAGATAGGGT
[37 nt withheld, positions 1511-1547]
AAAGAACGTGGACTCCAACGTCAAAGG
[49 nt withheld, positions 1575-1623]
T
[91 nt withheld, positions 1625-1715]
G
[124 nt withheld, positions 1717-1840]
CCCATTCGCCATTCAGGCTGCGCAACTGTTGGGAAGGGCGATCGGTGCGGGCCTCTTCGCTATTACGCCA
GCTGGCGAAAGGGGGATGTGCTGCAAGGCGATTAAGTTGGGTAACGCCAGGGTTTTCCCAGTCACGACGT
TGTAAAACGACGGCCAGTGAGCGCGCGTAATACGACTCACTATAGGGCGAATTGGGTACCGGGCCCCCCC
TCGAGGTCGACGGTATCGATAAGCTTGAAGACTTAGGGTTAGGGTTAGGGTTAGGGTTAGGGTTAGGGTT
AGGGTTAGGGTTAGGGTTAGGGTTAGGGTTAGGGTTAGGGTTAGGGTTAGGGTTAGGGTTAGGGTTAGGG
TTAGGGTTAGGGTTAGGGTTAGGGTTAGGGAGACGAATTCGGATCCACTAGTTCTAGAGCGGCCGCCACC
GCGGTGGAGCTCCAGCTTTTGTTCCCTTTAGTGAGGGTTAATTGCGCGCTTGGCGTAATCATGGTCATAG
CTGTTTCCTGTGTGAAATTGTTATCCGCTCACAATTCCACACAACATACGAGCCGGAAGCATAAAGTGTA
AAGCCTGGGGTGCCTAATGAGTGAGCTAACTCACATTAATTGCGTTGCGCTCACTGCCCGCTTTCCAGTC
GGGAAACCTGTCGTGCCAGCTGCATTAATGAATCGGCCAACGCGCGGGGAGAGGCGGTTTGCGTATTGGG
CGCTCTTCCGCTTCCTCGCTCACTGACTCGCTGCGCTCGGTCGTTCGGCTGCGGCGAGCGGTATCAGCTC
ACTCAAAGGCGGTAATACGGTTATCCACAGAATCAGGGGATAACGCAGGAAAGAACATGTGAGCAAAAGG
CCAGCAAAAGGCCAGGAACCGTAAAAAGGCCGCGTTGCTGGCGTTTTTCCATAGGCTCCGCCCCCCTGAC
GAGCATCACAAAAATCGACGCTCAAGTCAGAGGTGGCGAAACCCGACAGGACTATAAAGATACCAGGCGT
TTCCCCCTGGAAGCTCCCTCGTGCGCTCTCCTGTTCCGACCCTGCCGCTTACCGGATACCTGTCCGCCTT
TCTCCCTTCGGGAAGCGTGGCGCTTTCTCATAGCTCACGCTGTAGGTATCTCAGTTCGGTGTAGGTCGTT
CGCTCCAAGCTGGGCTGTGTGCACGAACCCCCCGTTCAGCCCGACCGCTGCGCCTTATCCGGTAACTATC
GTCTTGAGTCCAACCCGGTAAGACACGACTTATCGCCACTGGCAGCAGCCACTGGTAACAG
Features (pLannotate 1.2.2; 13 found; start..end, strand, type, name):
    394..1254    -  CDS            AmpR: β-lactamase; bla; confers resistance to ampicillin, carbenicillin, and related antibiotics
   1255..1359    -  promoter       AmpR promoter: bla
   1412..1840    -  rep_origin     f1 ori (sequence partly withheld): f1 bacteriophage origin of replication; arrow indicates direction of (+) strand synthesis
   1845..2000    -  CDS            lacZα (fragment): LacZα fragment of β-galactosidase; lacZ fragment
   2008..2026    +  promoter       T7 promoter: promoter for bacteriophage T7 RNA polymerase
   2035..2078    -  misc_feature   MCS (fragment): pBluescript multiple cloning site
   2231..2272    -  misc_feature   MCS (fragment): pBluescript multiple cloning site
   2285..2303    -  promoter       T3 promoter: promoter for bacteriophage T3 RNA polymerase
   2348..2364    -  protein_bind   lac operator: The lac repressor binds to the lac operator to inhibit transcription in E. coli. This inhibition can be relieved by adding lactose or isopropyl-β-D-thiogalactopyranoside (IPTG). lac repressor encoded by lacI
   2372..2402    -  promoter       lac promoter: promoter for the E. coli lac operon
   2417..2438    -  protein_bind   CAP binding site: CAP binding activates transcription in the presence of cAMP. E. coli catabolite activator protein
   2451..2543    -  CDS            lacI (fragment): lac repressor; lacI; The lac repressor binds to the lac operator to inhibit transcription in E. coli. This inhibition can be relieved by adding lactose or isopropyl-β-D-thiogalactopyranoside (IPTG).
   2726..223     -  rep_origin     ori (across the origin): high-copy-number ColE1/pMB1/pBR322/pUC origin of replication
