[The description below was written by a language model from this plasmid's Addgene catalogue record, the feature table of its GenBank file and pLannotate feature annotations shown in this document.]
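Description:
f.pRST1 is a small (3,091 bp) modified pBluescript phagemid that carries a short tract of telomeric repeats and is catalogued as a structural DNA substrate rather than an expression vector. It is propagated in E. coli from a high-copy ColE1/pUC-type origin and selected with ampicillin through the β-lactamase gene and its native promoter. An f1 bacteriophage origin is also present, which in principle permits single-stranded DNA production with helper phage. The backbone retains the usual pBluescript lac region (partial lacI, CAP binding site, lac promoter and operator, and a lacZα fragment), within which the cloning region sits.

The insert is a 136 bp TTAGGG(n) track, the vertebrate telomeric repeat, cloned by restriction enzymes between BbsI and BsmBI sites, both of which are retained. In the annotated full sequence, which the depositor labels as putative, the multiple cloning site is split into two fragments with an unannotated gap between them. This gap is consistent with the position of the repeat tract, although the tool does not label it. Convergent T7 and T3 bacteriophage promoters flank the region, so either strand could be transcribed in vitro, and they also provide standard sequencing primer sites. The separate GenBank record covers only 599 bp, spanning the T3 promoter, the lac regulatory elements and primer sites, and does not annotate the insert either.

The record notes that telomeric inserts are unstable on prolonged culture. The associated publication concerns binding of human Rap1 to telomeric DNA and its effect on TRF2 localisation, suggesting use as a source of defined telomeric DNA templates for protein–DNA interaction studies.
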