Addgene plasmid #50494: f.pRST1
Purpose: Modified pBluescript containing a telomeric insert.
Depositing lab: Jack Griffith. Depositing organization: University of North Carolina at Chapel Hill. Publication: Human Rap1 interacts directly with telomeric DNA and regulates TRF2 localization at the telomere. Arat NO, Griffith JD. J Biol Chem. 2012 Dec 7;287(50):41583-94. doi: 10.1074/jbc.M112.415984. Epub 2012 Oct 20. PubMed 23086976.
Backbone
  Vector backbone: pBluescript
  Backbone manufacturer: Agilent
  Backbone size w/o insert (bp): 2961
  Total vector size (bp): 3091
  Modifications to backbone: See putative plasmid sequence.
  Vector type: Structural DNA substrate/material
Growth in bacteria
  Bacterial resistance: Ampicillin, 100 μg/mL
  Growth temperature: 37°C
  Growth strain: DH10B
  Growth instructions: Telomeric inserts are unstable during prolonged culture. Recommend maintaining plasmid as a DNA stock and growing from a fresh transformation with minimal incubation times.
  Copy number: High Copy
Gene/Insert
  Gene/Insert name: TTAGGG(n) Track
  Insert size (bp): 136
  Promoter: T3 and T7
  Cloning method: Restriction Enzyme; 5′ cloning site BbsI (not destroyed); 3′ cloning site BsmBI (not destroyed)
  Sequencing primers: 5′ AAT TAA CCC TCA CTA AAG GG; 3′ TAA TAC GAC TCA CTA TAG GG
Terms and licenses: Academic/Nonprofit Terms; Industry Terms: Not Available to Industry
How to cite: f.pRST1 was a gift from Jack Griffith (Addgene plasmid # 50494 ; http://n2t.net/addgene:50494 ; RRID:Addgene_50494)
