LOCUS       Exported 599 bp ds-DNA linear SYN 18-MAY-2021
DEFINITION  Modified pBluescript containing a telomeric insert..
ACCESSION   .
VERSION     .
KEYWORDS    f.pRST1
SOURCE      synthetic DNA construct
  ORGANISM  synthetic DNA construct
REFERENCE   1 (bases 1 to 599)
  AUTHORS   Arat NO, Griffith JD
  TITLE     Human Rap1 interacts directly with telomeric DNA and regulates TRF2
            localization at the telomere.
  JOURNAL   J Biol Chem. 2012 Dec 7;287(50):41583-94. doi:
            10.1074/jbc.M112.415984. Epub 2012 Oct 20.
  PUBMED    23086976
REFERENCE   2 (bases 1 to 599)
  AUTHORS   .
  TITLE     Direct Submission
  JOURNAL   Exported May 18, 2021 from SnapGene Server 1.1.58
            http://www.snapgene.com
FEATURES             Location/Qualifiers
     source          1..599
                     /organism="synthetic DNA construct"
                     /mol_type="other DNA"
     primer_bind     complement(174..190)
                     /label=SK primer
                     /note="common sequencing primer, one of multiple similar
                     variants"
     primer_bind     complement(174..190)
                     /label=pBluescriptSK
                     /note="For pBluescript vector"
     primer_bind     complement(227..247)
                     /label=T3
                     /note="T3 promoter, forward primer"
     promoter        complement(227..245)
                     /label=T3 promoter
                     /note="promoter for bacteriophage T3 RNA polymerase"
     primer_bind     complement(266..282)
                     /label=M13 rev
                     /note="common sequencing primer, one of multiple similar
                     variants"
     primer_bind     complement(266..282)
                     /label=M13 Reverse
                     /note="In lacZ gene. Also called M13-rev"
     primer_bind     complement(279..301)
                     /label=M13/pUC Reverse
                     /note="In lacZ gene"
     protein_bind    290..306
                     /label=lac operator
                     /bound_moiety="lac repressor encoded by lacI"
                     /note="The lac repressor binds to the lac operator to
                     inhibit transcription in E. coli. This inhibition can be
                     relieved by adding lactose or
                     isopropyl-beta-D-thiogalactopyranoside (IPTG)."
     promoter        complement(314..344)
                     /label=lac promoter
                     /note="promoter for the E. coli lac operon"
     protein_bind    359..380
                     /label=CAP binding site
                     /bound_moiety="E. coli catabolite activator protein"
                     /note="CAP binding activates transcription in the presence
                     of cAMP."
     primer_bind     complement(497..514)
                     /label=L4440
                     /note="L4440 vector, forward primer"
ORIGIN
        1 gacggtatcg ataagcttga agacttaggg ttagggttag ggttagggtt agggttaggg
       61 ttagggttag ggttagggtt agggttaggg ttagggttag ggttagggtt agggttaggg
      121 ttagggttag ggttagggtt agggttaggg ttagggttag ggagacgaat tcggatccac
      181 tagttctaga gcggccgcca ccgcggtgga gctccagctt ttgttccctt tagtgagggt
      241 taattgcgcg cttggcgtaa tcatggtcat agctgtttcc tgtgtgaaat tgttatccgc
      301 tcacaattcc acacaacata cgagccggaa gcataaagtg taaagcctgg ggtgcctaat
      361 gagtgagcta actcacatta attgcgttgc gctcactgcc cgctttccag tcgggaaacc
      421 tgtcgtgcca gctgcattaa tgaatcggcc aacgcgcggg gagaggcggt ttgcgtattg
      481 ggcgctcttc cgcttcctcg ctcactgact cgctgcgctc ggtcgttcgg ctgcggcgag
      541 cggtatcagc tcactcaaag gcggtaatac ggttatccac agaatcaggg gataacgca
//
